Addgene plasmid #122633: pPEPY
Purpose: (Empty Backbone) BglFusion compatible integration vector for Streptococcus pneumoniae
Depositing lab: Jan-Willem Veening. Depositing organization: Universite de Lausanne (UNIL). Publication: Three New Integration Vectors and Fluorescent Proteins for Use in the Opportunistic Human Pathogen Streptococcus pneumoniae. Keller LE, Rueff AS, Kurushima J, Veening JW. Genes (Basel). 2019 May 22;10(5). pii: genes10050394. doi: 10.3390/genes10050394. PubMed 31121970.
Backbone
  Vector backbone: pPEPY
  Backbone manufacturer: Jan-Willem Veening
  Backbone size (bp): 3329
  Vector type: Bacterial Expression, Synthetic Biology
Growth in bacteria
  Bacterial resistance: Kanamycin, 50 μg/mL
  Growth temperature: 37°C
  Growth strain: DH5alpha
  Growth instructions: Kanamycin selection for E. coli (50 ug/ml) and S. pneumoniae (250 ug/ml)
  Copy number: High Copy
Terms and licenses: Academic/Nonprofit Terms; Industry Terms: Not Available to Industry
How to cite: pPEPY was a gift from Jan-Willem Veening (Addgene plasmid # 122633 ; http://n2t.net/addgene:122633 ; RRID:Addgene_122633)
