[The description below was written by a language model from this plasmid's Addgene catalogue record and pLannotate feature annotations shown in this document.]
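Description:
pPEPY is an empty-backbone chromosomal integration vector for Streptococcus pneumoniae, designed to be compatible with BglFusion (BglBrick-style) assembly so that standardized parts can be combined in the plasmid before transfer into the pneumococcal genome. It is catalogued as a bacterial expression and synthetic biology vector. The catalogue lists a backbone of about 3.3 kb, while the depositor's full sequence record used for annotation is slightly shorter at 3,248 nt.

The plasmid is maintained in E. coli at high copy through a ColE1/pUC-type origin of replication, which is not expected to function in S. pneumoniae, consistent with its use as an integrating rather than replicating vector in that host. Selection relies on a single aphA-3 aminoglycoside phosphotransferase gene conferring kanamycin resistance, and the record indicates this marker is used in both E. coli and S. pneumoniae.

The only other annotated elements are two tandem transcription terminators, rrnB T1 and the phage T7 early terminator T7Te. Terminators like these typically insulate a cloning site from read-through transcription. No insert, promoter or reporter is annotated, as expected for an empty backbone. The homology regions that direct recombination into the pneumococcal chromosome, the identity of the integration locus and the BglFusion cloning site are not picked up in the feature table or stated in the record. Large stretches of the sequence are unannotated and may contain these elements.

The vector is typically used to clone genes, promoter fusions or fluorescent protein constructs for stable, single-copy chromosomal insertion in S. pneumoniae.
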