Features (pLannotate 1.2.2; 4 found; start..end, strand, type, name):
     98..144     +  terminator     rrnB T1 terminator: transcription terminator T1 from the E. coli rrnB gene
    185..212     +  terminator     T7Te terminator: phage T7 early transcription terminator
   1112..1700    -  rep_origin     ori: high-copy-number ColE1/pMB1/pBR322/pUC origin of replication
   2330..3124    -  CDS            KanR: aminoglycoside phosphotransferase; aphA-3; confers resistance to kanamycin
>Addgene plasmid #122633 | pPEPY | depositor full sequence | sequence record 292687 | pPEPY
GGTCTCCGATCGTGTACTGCAGAAAACTAGTCGCAAAAAACCCCGCTTCGGCGGGGTTTTTTCGCTCTAG
ACGGTGATCAACACGCTAGCCAGGCATCAAATAAAACGAAAGGCTCAGTCGAAAGACTGGGCCTTTCGTT
TTATCTGTTGTTTGTCGGTGAATGCTCTCTACTAGAGTCACACTGGCTCACCTTCGGGTGGGCCTTTCTG
CGTTTATAGAATTCATGAGATCTAAATAAATAAGGAGGAAAATTAATGCCGGATCCCTCCAGTAACTCGA
GAAAGTGTAAGCAATTCTGCAGTACTAGGACGCCGCCAAGCCAGCTTAAACCCAGCTCAATGAGCTGGGT
TTTTTGTTTGTTAAAAATGAAGAAGAAACTGTGAAGCGTATTTATAGCAAAGCACTCAAAAGTTTACCTT
ATGGGTGCTTTTTTCGTGCTTTTTTGAAAAGACAAAAAAAAGAACCTTGCCAAGCAAGATTCTTTTGATA
GCGCAGTTGAGCAGTGTCTTTAGTAAATTTAGGGACTTGTTTTGTCATAGTTTTGATACCTGTATTCGTT
GTTTCATGAGCATTTGACGTTTCTTTTCATGTAGGCATTTCAACAATTAGAATGATATTTTTCCGAGGAT
GAACTTATATATTGTGACTTTTTAGAGTTATGATGCCTCTTGATTTGACTATCGCTATCAATTTCATCCA
CTTTTACAGTTTCATGGTTTTATGAACCGAAACATCTAGGTACAGGTTTTAGCATCAATTGATTGTTTTT
GAGCCATATGAAGTTGAAACGTGGAGATACTTTTCTTGTGATAACGCCCTATTCAAAGAGGAATAACCGT
TTTTGGAGAGAGTTCAGTACTATGTGGCGCTAAATACTATATGTAAAACATATATTAAACAAGATTTAAC
TAAGGAGAATTGTAAAAACAAAAATGAGAATTTCATATAAAGTTTATTCTAGGAGTATGTATCTTGAATA
AAAATTGTTATTTAAGTTCTGGGGGTTATGATGAATGTTTTTATGCGGCCGCGGGATAACGCAGGAAAGA
ACATGTGAGCAAAAGGCCAGCAAAAGGCCGGGAACCGTAAAAAGGCCGCGTTGCTGGCGTTTTTCCATAG
GCTCCGCCCCCCTGACGAGCATCACAAAAATCGACGCTCAAGTCAGAGGTGGCGAAACCCGACAGGACTA
TAAAGATACCAGGCGTTTCCCCCTGGAAGCTCCCTCGTGCGCTCTCCTGTTCCGACCCTGCCGCTTACCG
GATACCTGTCCGCCTTTCTCCCTTCGGGAAGCGTGGCGCTTTCTCATAGCTCACGCTGTAGGTATCTCAG
TTCGGTGTAGGTCGTTCGCTCCAAGCTGGGCTGTGTGCACGAACCCCCCGTTCAGCCCGACCGCTGCGCC
TTATCCGGTAACTATCGTCTTGAGTCCAACCCGGTAAGACACGACTTATCGCCACTGGCAGCAGCCACTG
GTAACAGGATTAGCAGAGCGAGGTATGTAGGCGGTGCTACAGAGTTCTTGAAGTGGTGGCCTAACTACGG
CTACACTAGAAGGACAGTATTTGGTATCTGCGCTCTGCTGAAGCCAGTTACCTTCGGAAAAAGAGTTGGT
AGCTCTTGATCCGGCAAACAAACCACCGCTGGTAGCGGTGGTTTTTTTGTTTGCAAGCAGCAGATTACGC
GCAGAAAAAAAGGATCTCAAGAAGATCCTTTGATCTTTTCTACGGGGTGGTACCAAACCTTACTAAAGTA
TATAATTTAGGCAGTCAATTCTGTATGATAATGTTTGTACTATCGTCGAGTTTTTGCTTGATTGCCTAAC
GAGATAAATTTTAGAAGAGTTTTCGGTGTGATTTGACAAGTTTCTGACTGGAAGGATAGTTACACTAGTA
TTGTTTATTAAAATGAGCAGATAGAGAAAATTTGGAATCTATTTGCTTATTATCAATCGTTTTTTTAGCT
TATTTGTCTTAGATTGGTATAGAACTGAGCTATGGATTAATCTTCTTCTATCTTATCCTGTTCCTAAATA
TGTTGGTAGAAAAATGAAGCAGTTGTTACGAGTGTCTGTATTGGAAAAAAATTTTGTCTATACAATTCTT
TAAATGATATGAAGACTAGGAATGCCAAAACACTGACATATTTCGTTTAAAGCCTATCCAGTCTCTTCAA
TTGTATTTGTAGAAATGCTATCAGTAATATATTCGCGAACACTATGATTTACAACAGTGTGGTCGTACAT
CTTTGTAACTTTATTATACAGCTTCTAGCAAAAAACTGGACGGAGTCCCGTCCAGAAAAGTAAGCACTTG
TTATTGCAATAAAATTAGCCTAAAACAATTCATCCAGTAAAATATAATATTTTATTTTCTCCCAATCAGG
CTTGATCCCCAGTAAGTCAAAAAATAGCTCGACATACTGTTCTTCCCCGATATCCTCCCTGATCGACCGG
ACGCAGAAGGCAATGTCATACCACTTGTCCGCCCTGCCGCTTCTCCCAAGATCAATAAAGCCACTTACTT
TGCCATCTTTCACAAAGATGTTGCTGTCTCCCAGGTCGCCGTGGGAAAAGACAAGTTCCTCTTCGGGCTT
TTCCGTCTTTAAAAAATCATACAGCTCGCGCGGATCTTTAAATGGAGTGTCTTCTTCCCAGTTTTCGCAA
TCCACATCGGCCAGATCGTTATTCAGTAAGTAATCCAATTCGGCTAAGCGGCTGTCTAAGCTATTCGTAT
AGGGACAATCCGATATGTCGATGGAGTGAAAGAGCCTGATGCACTCCGCATACAGCTCGATAATCTTTTC
AGGGCTTTGTTCATCTTCATACTCTTCCGAGCAAAGGACGCCATCGGCCTCACTCATGAGCAGATTGCTC
CAGCCATCATGCCGTTCAAAGTGCAGGACCTTTGGAACAGGCAGCTTTCCTTCCAGCCATAGCATCATGT
CCTTTTCCCGTTCCACATCATAGGTGGTCCCTTTATACCGGCTGTCCGTCATTTTTAAATATAGGTTTTC
ATTTTCTCCCACCAGCTTATATACCTTAGCAGGAGACATTCCTTCCGTATCTTTTACGCAGCGGTATTTT
TCGATCAGTTTTTTCAATTCCGGTGATATTCTCATTTTAGCCATTAATTTTCCTCCTTATTTATTTAGAT
CCTTGCATGTATAGTTATTATACCAGGGGGACAGTGCAATGTCAAGCTGAAATCTTCGAGCAGAAGAACC
TTGCCAAGCAAGATTCTTTTGATAGGGT
