>Addgene plasmid #122633 | pPEPY | addgene partial sequence | sequence record 274529 | pBR322ori-F 5'-GGGAAACGCCTGGTATCTTT-3'
CTCTGACTTGAGCGTCGATTTTTGTGATGCTCGTCAGGGGGGCGGAGCCTATGGAAAAACGCCAGCAACG
CGGCCTTTTTACGGTTCCCGGCCTTTTGCTGGCCTTTTGCTCACATGTTCTTTCCTGCGTTATCCCGCGG
CCGCATAAAAACATTCATCATAACCCCCAGAACTTAAATAACAATTTTTATTCAAGATACATACTCCTAG
AATAAACTTTATATGAAATTCTCATTTTTGTTTTTACAATTCTCCTTAGTTAAATCTTGTTTAATATATG
TTTTACATATAGTATTTAGCGCCACATAGTACTGAACTCTCTCCAAAAACGGTTATTCCTCTTTGAATAG
GGCGTTATCACAAGAAAAGTATCTCCACGTTTCAACTTCATATGGCTCAAAAACAATCAATTGATGCTAA
AACCTGTACCTAGATGTTTCGGTTCATAAAACCATGAAACTGTAAAAGTGGATGAAATTGATAGCGATAG
TCAAATCAAGAGGCATCATAACTCTAAAAAGTCACAATATATAAGTTCATCCTCGGAAAAATATCATTCT
AATTGTTGAAATGCCTACATGAAAAGAAACGTCAAATGCTCATGAAACAACGAATACAGGTATCAAAACT
ATGACAAAACAAGTCCCTAAATTTACTAAAGACACTGCTCAACTGCGCTATCAAAAGAATCTTGCTTGGC
AAGGTTCTTTTTTTTGTCTTTTCAAAAAAGCACGAAAAAAGCACCCATAAGGTAAACTTTTGAGTGCTTT
GCTATAAATACGCTTCACAGTTTCTTCTTCATTTTTAACAAACAAAAAACCCAGCTCATTGAGCTGGGTT
TAAGCTGGCTTGGCGGCGTCCTAGTACTGCAGAATTGCTTACACTTTCTCGAGTTACTGGAGGGATCCGG
CATTAATTTTCCTCCTTATTTATTTAGATCTCATGAATTCTATAAACGCAGAAAGGCCCACCCGAAGGTG
AGCCAGTGTGACTCTAGTAGAGAGCATTCACCGACAAACAACAGATAAAACG
